Addgene plasmid #247573: pHR_PGK_ gb128_ BCAN 13138 VLVH synNotch
Purpose: Expresses a synNotch receptor binding to BCAN
Depositing lab: Wendell Lim. Depositing organization: University of California, San Francisco (UCSF). Publication: Programming tissue-sensing T cells that deliver therapies to the brain. Simic MS, Watchmaker PB, Gupta S, Wang Y, Sagan SA, Duecker J, Shepherd C, Diebold D, Pineo-Cavanaugh P, Haegelin J, Zhu R, Ng B, Yu W, Tonai Y, Cardarelli L, Reddy NR, Sidhu SS, Troyanskaya O, Hauser SL, Wilson MR, Zamvil SS, Okada H, Lim WA. Science. 2024 Dec 6;386(6726):eadl4237. doi: 10.1126/science.adl4237. Epub 2024 Dec 6. PubMed 39636984.
Backbone
  Vector backbone: pHR
  Vector type: Mammalian Expression, Lentiviral
Growth in bacteria
  Bacterial resistance: Ampicillin, 100 μg/mL
  Growth temperature: 37°C
  Growth strain: NEB Stable
  Copy number: High Copy
Gene/Insert
  Gene/Insert name: Expresses a synNotch receptor binding to BCAN
  Species: H. sapiens (human), Synthetic
Resource information
  A portion of this plasmid was derived from a plasmid made by: Wendell Lim (pHR backbone Gal4UAS and mCMV promoter, Addgene #79119; PGK promoter, Addgene #79120); gBlocks (WT mIL10).
Terms and licenses: Academic/Nonprofit Terms; Industry Terms: Not Available to Industry
How to cite: pHR_PGK_ gb128_ BCAN 13138 VLVH synNotch was a gift from Wendell Lim (Addgene plasmid # 247573 ; http://n2t.net/addgene:247573 ; RRID:Addgene_247573)
