[The description below was written by a language model from this plasmid's Addgene catalogue record and pLannotate feature annotations shown in this document.]
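Description:
pHR_PGK_ gb128_ BCAN 13138 VLVH synNotch is a lentiviral transfer plasmid on the pHR backbone, about 11.5 kb, for constitutive mammalian expression of a synthetic Notch (synNotch) receptor that recognises brevican (BCAN). It is maintained in E. coli through a high-copy ColE1/pUC-type origin and selected with ampicillin via the bla gene. The backbone also carries leftover fragments typical of older pHR vectors, including an SV40 promoter followed by gpt fragments, SV40 small t/large T pieces and an SV40 polyadenylation signal, plus partial TcR, rop, bom and lacI sequences. These appear to be vestigial rather than functional parts of the payload.

The viral cassette runs from a truncated HIV-1 5' LTR through the Ψ packaging signal, a gag fragment, the Rev response element and the cPPT/CTS to a self-inactivating ΔU3 3' LTR. This allows packaging of the RNA genome when helper functions are supplied in trans, and integration without LTR-driven transcription. Within it, a mouse PGK promoter drives a single open reading frame. At its start are a light-chain variable domain (annotated as IGKV1-39-like) and a heavy-chain variable domain, in the VL-VH single-chain order indicated by the name. These are fused to a mouse Notch1 core fragment and then a GAL4 fragment. About 250 nt between GAL4 and the downstream cloning-site remnants are unannotated; the record does not say what they encode. A WPRE follows to boost transcript expression. In synNotch designs, antigen binding triggers cleavage of the Notch core and releases the GAL4-based transcription factor to activate a separate Gal4 UAS response construct. The associated publication concerns T cells engineered to sense brain tissue and deliver therapies there.
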