Features (pLannotate 1.2.2; 36 found; start..end, strand, type, name):
     37..105     +  CDS            nef (fragment): NEF_HV1Z2 - Experimental evidence at protein level: Swiss-Prot protein existence level 1. Extracellular Nef protein targets CD4(+) T-lymphocytes for apoptosis by interacting with CXCR4 surface receptors. From Human immunodeficiency virus type 1 group M subtype D (isolate Z2/CDC-Z34) (HIV-1).
    107..340     +  LTR            3' LTR (ΔU3): self-inactivating 3' long terminal repeat (LTR) from HIV-1
    365..383     -  promoter       SP6 promoter: promoter for bacteriophage SP6 RNA polymerase
    611..890     +  CDS            TcR (fragment): tetracycline efflux protein; tet; confers resistance to tetracycline
    891..939     -  misc_feature   bom (fragment): basis of mobility region from pBR322
   1041..1076    -  CDS            rop (fragment): Rop protein, which maintains plasmids at low copy number; rop
   1171..1275    +  promoter       AmpR promoter: bla
   1276..2136    +  CDS            AmpR: β-lactamase; bla; confers resistance to ampicillin, carbenicillin, and related antibiotics
   2307..2895    +  rep_origin     ori: high-copy-number ColE1/pMB1/pBR322/pUC origin of replication
   3078..3134    +  CDS            lacI (fragment): lac repressor; lacI; The lac repressor binds to the lac operator to inhibit transcription in E. coli. This inhibition can be relieved by adding lactose or isopropyl-β-D-thiogalactopyranoside (IPTG).
   3141..3470    +  promoter       SV40 promoter: SV40 enhancer and early promoter
   3670..3789    +  CDS            gpt (fragment): XGPT_ECOLI - Also known as gpp, gxu. Experimental evidence at protein level: Swiss-Prot protein existence level 1. Purine salvage pathway enzyme that catalyzes the transfer of the ribosyl-5-phosphate group from 5-phospho-alpha-D-ribose 1- diphosphate (PRPP) to the N9 position of the 6-oxopurines guanine and xanthine to form the corresponding ribonucleotides GMP (guanosine 5'- monophosphate) and XMP (xanthosine 5'-monophosphate), with the release of PPi. To a lesser extent, also acts on hypoxanthine (PubMed:9100006, PubMed:3886014). Does not ribophosphorylate adenine (PubMed:3886014). From Esch
   3789..4124    +  CDS            gpt (fragment): XGPT_ECOLI - Also known as gpp, gxu. Experimental evidence at protein level: Swiss-Prot protein existence level 1. Purine salvage pathway enzyme that catalyzes the transfer of the ribosyl-5-phosphate group from 5-phospho-alpha-D-ribose 1- diphosphate (PRPP) to the N9 position of the 6-oxopurines guanine and xanthine to form the corresponding ribonucleotides GMP (guanosine 5'- monophosphate) and XMP (xanthosine 5'-monophosphate), with the release of PPi. To a lesser extent, also acts on hypoxanthine (PubMed:9100006, PubMed:3886014). Does not ribophosphorylate adenine (PubMed:3886014). From Esch
   4219..4524    +  CDS            frsA (fragment): FRSA_ECOLI - Also known as yafA. Experimental evidence at protein level: Swiss-Prot protein existence level 1. Catalyzes the hydrolysis of esters (PubMed:15808744). Displays esterase activity toward pNP-butyrate (PubMed:15808744). May stimulate mixed-acid fermentation by acting as a fermentation/respiration switch that down-regulates respiration and up- regulates fermentation rates (PubMed:15169777). From Escherichia coli (strain K12).
   4528..4602    +  CDS            small t antigen (fragment): SV40 (simian virus 40) small t antigen
   4604..4669    +  intron         small t intron: SV40 (simian virus 40) small t antigen intron
   4799..4819    +  CDS            SV40 NLS: nuclear localization signal of SV40 (simian virus 40) large T antigen
   5138..5221    +  CDS            large T antigen (fragment): large T antigen from SV40 (simian virus 40)
   5244..5378    +  polyA_signal   SV40 poly(A) signal: SV40 polyadenylation signal
   5545..5874    +  CDS            nef (fragment): NEF_HV1BR - Experimental evidence at protein level: Swiss-Prot protein existence level 1. Extracellular Nef protein targets CD4(+) T-lymphocytes for apoptosis by interacting with CXCR4 surface receptors (PubMed:14990729). From Human immunodeficiency virus type 1 group M subtype B (isolate BRU/LAI) (HIV-1).
   5922..6179    +  LTR            5' LTR (truncated): truncated 5' long terminal repeat (LTR) from HIV-1
   6226..6351    +  misc_feature   HIV-1 Ψ: packaging signal of human immunodeficiency virus type 1
   6335..6673    +  CDS            HIV-1 gag (fragment): gag protein from human immunodeficiency virus 1; gag
   6848..7081    +  misc_feature   RRE: The Rev response element (RRE) of HIV-1 allows for Rev-dependent mRNA export from the nucleus to the cytoplasm.
   7458..7558    +  CDS            Rev (fragment): human immunodeficiency virus 1 (HIV-1) Rev protein; rev; enhances nuclear export of unspliced and incompletely spliced viral mRNAs
   7595..7712    +  misc_feature   cPPT/CTS: central polypurine tract and central termination sequence of HIV-1
   7749..7771    -  misc_feature   MCS (fragment): pBluescript multiple cloning site
   7772..8271    +  promoter       PGK promoter: mouse phosphoglycerate kinase 1 promoter
   8326..8694    +  CDS            IGKV1-39: KV139_HUMAN - Experimental evidence at protein level: Swiss-Prot protein existence level 1. V region of the variable domain of immunoglobulin light chains that participates in the antigen recognition (PubMed:24600447). Immunoglobulins, also known as antibodies, are membrane-bound or secreted glycoproteins produced by B lymphocytes. In the recognition phase of humoral immunity, the membrane-bound immunoglobulins serve as receptors which, upon binding of a specific antigen, trigger the clonal expansion and differentiation of B lymphocytes into immunoglobulins- secreting plasma cells. Secreted im
   8785..9159    +  CDS            HVM23_MOUSE: Experimental evidence at protein level: Swiss-Prot protein existence level 1. From Mus musculus (Mouse).
   9160..10137   +  CDS            Notch1 (fragment): NOTC1_MOUSE - Also known as Motch From Mus musculus (Mouse).
  10138..10578   +  CDS            GAL4 (fragment): GAL4_YEAST - Experimental evidence at protein level: Swiss-Prot protein existence level 1. This protein is a positive regulator for the gene expression of the galactose-induced genes such as GAL1, GAL2, GAL7, GAL10, and MEL1 which code for the enzymes used to convert galactose to glucose. It recognizes a 17 base pair sequence in (5'-CGGRNNRCYNYNCNCCG-3') the upstream activating sequence (UAS-G) of these genes. From Saccharomyces cerevisiae (strain ATCC 204508 / S288c) (Baker's yeast).
  10834..10864   +  misc_feature   MCS (fragment): pUC18/19 multiple cloning site
  10865..10883   +  misc_feature   MCS (fragment): pBluescript multiple cloning site
  10883..11471   +  misc_feature   WPRE: woodchuck hepatitis virus posttranscriptional regulatory element
  11472..20      +  misc_feature   MCS (fragment) (across the origin): pBluescript multiple cloning site
>Addgene plasmid #247573 | pHR_PGK_ gb128_ BCAN 13138 VLVH synNotch | addgene full sequence | sequence record 491666 | Addgene NGS Result
GATACCGTCGACCTCGAGGGAATTAATTCGAGCTCGGTACCTTTAAGACCAATGACTTACAAGGCAGCTG
TAGATCTTAGCCACTTTTTAAAAGAAAAGGGGGGACTGGAAGGGCTAATTCACTCCCAACGAAGACAAGA
TCTGCTTTTTGCTTGTACTGGGTCTCTCTGGTTAGACCAGATCTGAGCCTGGGAGCTCTCTGGCTAACTA
GGGAACCCACTGCTTAAGCCTCAATAAAGCTTGCCTTGAGTGCTTCAAGTAGTGTGTGCCCGTCTGTTGT
GTGACTCTGGTAACTAGAGATCCCTCAGACCCTTTTAGTCAGTGTGGAAAATCTCTAGCAGCATCTAGAA
TTAATTCCGTGTATTCTATAGTGTCACCTAAATCGTATGTGTATGATACATAAGGTTATGTATTAATTGT
AGCCGCGTTCTAACGACAATATGTACAAGCCTAATTGTGTAGCATCTGGCTTACTGAAGCAGACCCTATC
ATCTCTCTCGTAAACTGCCGTCAGAGTCGGTTTGGTTGGACGAACCTTCTGAGTTTCTGGTAACGCCGTC
CCGCACCCGGAAATGGTCAGCGAACCAATCAGCAGGGTCATCGCTAGCCAGATCCTCTACGCCGGACGCA
TCGTGGCCGGCATCACCGGCGCCACAGGTGCGGTTGCTGGCGCCTATATCGCCGACATCACCGATGGGGA
AGATCGGGCTCGCCACTTCGGGCTCATGAGCGCTTGTTTCGGCGTGGGTATGGTGGCAGGCCCCGTGGCC
GGGGGACTGTTGGGCGCCATCTCCTTGCATGCACCATTCCTTGCGGCGGCGGTGCTCAACGGCCTCAACC
TACTACTGGGCTGCTTCCTAATGCAGGAGTCGCATAAGGGAGAGCGTCGAATGGTGCACTCTCAGTACAA
TCTGCTCTGATGCCGCATAGTTAAGCCAGCCCCGACACCCGCCAACACCCGCTGACGCGCCCTGACGGGC
TTGTCTGCTCCCGGCATCCGCTTACAGACAAGCTGTGACCGTCTCCGGGAGCTGCATGTGTCAGAGGTTT
TCACCGTCATCACCGAAACGCGCGAGACGAAAGGGCCTCGTGATACGCCTATTTTTATAGGTTAATGTCA
TGATAATAATGGTTTCTTAGACGTCAGGTGGCACTTTTCGGGGAAATGTGCGCGGAACCCCTATTTGTTT
ATTTTTCTAAATACATTCAAATATGTATCCGCTCATGAGACAATAACCCTGATAAATGCTTCAATAATAT
TGAAAAAGGAAGAGTATGAGTATTCAACATTTCCGTGTCGCCCTTATTCCCTTTTTTGCGGCATTTTGCC
TTCCTGTTTTTGCTCACCCAGAAACGCTGGTGAAAGTAAAAGATGCTGAAGATCAGTTGGGTGCACGAGT
GGGTTACATCGAACTGGATCTCAACAGCGGTAAGATCCTTGAGAGTTTTCGCCCCGAAGAACGTTTTCCA
ATGATGAGCACTTTTAAAGTTCTGCTATGTGGCGCGGTATTATCCCGTATTGACGCCGGGCAAGAGCAAC
TCGGTCGCCGCATACACTATTCTCAGAATGACTTGGTTGAGTACTCACCAGTCACAGAAAAGCATCTTAC
GGATGGCATGACAGTAAGAGAATTATGCAGTGCTGCCATAACCATGAGTGATAACACTGCGGCCAACTTA
CTTCTGACAACGATCGGAGGACCGAAGGAGCTAACCGCTTTTTTGCACAACATGGGGGATCATGTAACTC
GCCTTGATCGTTGGGAACCGGAGCTGAATGAAGCCATACCAAACGACGAGCGTGACACCACGATGCCTGT
AGCAATGGCAACAACGTTGCGCAAACTATTAACTGGCGAACTACTTACTCTAGCTTCCCGGCAACAATTA
ATAGACTGGATGGAGGCGGATAAAGTTGCAGGACCACTTCTGCGCTCGGCCCTTCCGGCTGGCTGGTTTA
TTGCTGATAAATCTGGAGCCGGTGAGCGTGGGTCTCGCGGTATCATTGCAGCACTGGGGCCAGATGGTAA
GCCCTCCCGTATCGTAGTTATCTACACGACGGGGAGTCAGGCAACTATGGATGAACGAAATAGACAGATC
GCTGAGATAGGTGCCTCACTGATTAAGCATTGGTAACTGTCAGACCAAGTTTACTCATATATACTTTAGA
TTGATTTAAAACTTCATTTTTAATTTAAAAGGATCTAGGTGAAGATCCTTTTTGATAATCTCATGACCAA
AATCCCTTAACGTGAGTTTTCGTTCCACTGAGCGTCAGACCCCGTAGAAAAGATCAAAGGATCTTCTTGA
GATCCTTTTTTTCTGCGCGTAATCTGCTGCTTGCAAACAAAAAAACCACCGCTACCAGCGGTGGTTTGTT
TGCCGGATCAAGAGCTACCAACTCTTTTTCCGAAGGTAACTGGCTTCAGCAGAGCGCAGATACCAAATAC
TGTTCTTCTAGTGTAGCCGTAGTTAGGCCACCACTTCAAGAACTCTGTAGCACCGCCTACATACCTCGCT
CTGCTAATCCTGTTACCAGTGGCTGCTGCCAGTGGCGATAAGTCGTGTCTTACCGGGTTGGACTCAAGAC
GATAGTTACCGGATAAGGCGCAGCGGTCGGGCTGAACGGGGGGTTCGTGCACACAGCCCAGCTTGGAGCG
AACGACCTACACCGAACTGAGATACCTACAGCGTGAGCTATGAGAAAGCGCCACGCTTCCCGAAGGGAGA
AAGGCGGACAGGTATCCGGTAAGCGGCAGGGTCGGAACAGGAGAGCGCACGAGGGAGCTTCCAGGGGGAA
ACGCCTGGTATCTTTATAGTCCTGTCGGGTTTCGCCACCTCTGACTTGAGCGTCGATTTTTGTGATGCTC
GTCAGGGGGGCGGAGCCTATGGAAAAACGCCAGCAACGCGGCCTTTTTACGGTTCCTGGCCTTTTGCTGG
CCTTTTGCTCACATGTTCTTTCCTGCGTTATCCCCTGATTCTGTGGATAACCGTATTACCGCCTTTGAGT
GAGCTGATACCGCTCGCCGCAGCCGAACGACCGAGCGCAGCGAGTCAGTGAGCGAGGAAGCGGAAGAGCG
CCCAATACGCAAACCGCCTCTCCCCGCGCGTTGGCCGATTCATTAATGCAGCTGTGGAATGTGTGTCAGT
TAGGGTGTGGAAAGTCCCCAGGCTCCCCAGCAGGCAGAAGTATGCAAAGCATGCATCTCAATTAGTCAGC
AACCAGGTGTGGAAAGTCCCCAGGCTCCCCAGCAGGCAGAAGTATGCAAAGCATGCATCTCAATTAGTCA
GCAACCATAGTCCCGCCCCTAACTCCGCCCATCCCGCCCCTAACTCCGCCCAGTTCCGCCCATTCTCCGC
CCCATGGCTGACTAATTTTTTTTATTTATGCAGAGGCCGAGGCCGCCTCGGCCTCTGAGCTATTCCAGAA
GTAGTGAGGAGGCTTTTTTGGAGGCCTAGGCTTTTGCAAAAAGCTTGGACACAAGACAGGCTTGCGAGAT
ATGTTTGAGAATACCACTTTATCCCGCGTCAGGGAGAGGCAGTGCGTAAAAAGACGCGGACTCATGTGAA
ATACTGGTTTTTAGTGCGCCAGATCTCTATAATCTCGCGCAACCTATTTTCCCCTCGAACACTTTTTAAG
CCGTAGATAAACAGGCTGGGACACTTCACATGAGCGAAAAATACATCGTCACCTGGGACATGTTGCAGAT
CCATGCACGTAAACTCGCAAGCCGACTGATGCCTTCTGAACAATGGAAAGGCATTATTGCCGTAAGCCGT
GGCGGTCTGTACCGGGTGCGTTACTGGCGCGTGAACTGGGTATTCGTCATGTCGATACCGTTTGTATTTC
CAGCTACGATCACGACAACCAGCGCGAGCTTAAAGTGCTGAAACGCGCAGAAGGCGATGGCGAAGGCTTC
ATCGTTATTGATGACCTGGTGGATACCGGTGGTACTGCGGTTGCGATTCGTGAAATGTATCCAAAAGCGC
ACTTTGTCACCATCTTCGCAAAACCGGCTGGTCGTCCGCTGGTTGATGACTATGTTGTTGATATCCCGCA
AGATACCTGGATTGAACAGCCGTGGGATATGGGCGTCGTATTCGTCCCGCCAATCTCCGGTCGCTAATCT
TTTCAACGCCTGGCACTGCCGGGCGTTGTTCTTTTTAACTTCAGGCGGGTTACAATAGTTTCCAGTAAGT
ATTCTGGAGGCTGCATCCATGACACAGGCAAACCTGAGCGAAACCCTGTTCAAACCCCGCTTTAAACATC
CTGAAACCTCGACGCTAGTCCGCCGCTTTAATCACGGCGCACAACCGCCTGTGCAGTCGGCCCTTGATGG
TAAAACCATCCCTCACTGGTATCGCATGATTAACCGTCTGATGTGGATCTGGCGCGGCATTGACCCACGC
GAAATCCTCGACGTCCAGGCACGTATTGTGATGAGCGATGCCGAACGTACCGACGATGATTTATACGATA
CGGTGATTGGCTACCGTGGCGGCAACTGGATTTATGAGTGGGCCCCGGATCTTTGTGAAGGAACCTTACT
TCTGTGGTGTGACATAATTGGACAAACTACCTACAGAGATTTAAAGCTCTAAGGTAAATATAAAATTTTT
AAGTGTATAATGTGTTAAACTACTGATTCTAATTGTTTGTGTATTTTAGATTCCAACCTATGGAACTGAT
GAATGGGAGCAGTGGTGGAATGCCTTTAATGAGGAAAACCTGTTTTGCTCAGAAGAAATGCCATCTAGTG
ATGATGAGGCTACTGCTGACTCTCAACATTCTACTCCTCCAAAAAAGAAGAGAAAGGTAGAAGACCCCAA
GGACTTTCCTTCAGAATTGCTAAGTTTTTTGAGTCATGCTGTGTTTAGTAATAGAACTCTTGCTTGCTTT
GCTATTTACACCACAAAGGAAAAAGCTGCACTGCTATACAAGAAAATTATGGAAAAATATTCTGTAACCT
TTATAAGTAGGCATAACAGTTATAATCATAACATACTGTTTTTTCTTACTCCACACAGGCATAGAGTGTC
TGCTATTAATAACTATGCTCAAAAATTGTGTACCTTTAGCTTTTTAATTTGTAAAGGGGTTAATAAGGAA
TATTTGATGTATAGTGCCTTGACTAGAGATCATAATCAGCCATACCACATTTGTAGAGGTTTTACTTGCT
TTAAAAAACCTCCCACACCTCCCCCTGAACCTGAAACATAAAATGAATGCAATTGTTGTTGTTAACTTGT
TTATTGCAGCTTATAATGGTTACAAATAAAGCAATAGCATCACAAATTTCACAAATAAAGCATTTTTTTC
ACTGCATTCTAGTTGTGGTTTGTCCAAACTCATCAATGTATCTTATCATGTCTGGATCAACTGGATAACT
CAAGCTAACCAAAATCATCCCAAACTTCCCACCCCATACCCTATTACCACTGCCAATTACCTGTGGTTTC
ATTTACTCTAAACCTGTGATTCCTCTGAATTATTTTCATTTTAAAGAAATTGTATTTGTTAAATATGTAC
TACAAACTTAGTAGTTGGAAGGGCTAATTCACTCCCAAAGAAGACAAGATATCCTTGATCTGTGGATCTA
CCACACACAAGGCTACTTCCCTGATTAGCAGAACTACACACCAGGGCCAGGGGTCAGATATCCACTGACC
TTTGGATGGTGCTACAAGCTAGTACCAGTTGAGCCAGATAAGGTAGAAGAGGCCAATAAAGGAGAGAACA
CCAGCTTGTTACACCCTGTGAGCCTGCATGGGATGGATGACCCGGAGAGAGAAGTGTTAGAGTGGAGGTT
TGACAGCCGCCTAGCATTTCATCACGTGGCCCGAGAGCTGCATCCGGAGTACTTCAAGAACTGCTGATAT
CGAGCTTGCTACAAGGGACTTTCCGCTGGGGACTTTCCAGGGAGGCGTGGCCTGGGCGGGACTGGGGAGT
GGCGAGCCCTCAGATCCTGCATATAAGCAGCTGCTTTTTGCCTGTACTGGGTCTCTCTGGTTAGACCAGA
TCTGAGCCTGGGAGCTCTCTGGCTAACTAGGGAACCCACTGCTTAAGCCTCAATAAAGCTTGCCTTGAGT
GCTTCAAGTAGTGTGTGCCCGTCTGTTGTGTGACTCTGGTAACTAGAGATCCCTCAGACCCTTTTAGTCA
GTGTGGAAAATCTCTAGCAGTGGCGCCCGAACAGGGACTTGAAAGCGAAAGGGAAACCAGAGGAGCTCTC
TCGACGCAGGACTCGGCTTGCTGAAGCGCGCACGGCAAGAGGCGAGGGGCGGCGACTGGTGAGTACGCCA
AAAATTTTGACTAGCGGAGGCTAGAAGGAGAGAGATGGGTGCGAGAGCGTCAGTATTAAGCGGGGGAGAA
TTAGATCGCGATGGGAAAAAATTCGGTTAAGGCCAGGGGGAAAGAAAAAATATAAATTAAAACATATAGT
ATGGGCAAGCAGGGAGCTAGAACGATTCGCAGTTAATCCTGGCCTGTTAGAAACATCAGAAGGCTGTAGA
CAAATACTGGGACAGCTACAACCATCCCTTCAGACAGGATCAGAAGAACTTAGATCATTATATAATACAG
TAGCAACCCTCTATTGTGTGCATCAAAGGATAGAGATAAAAGACACCAAGGAAGCTTTAGACAAGATAGA
GGAAGAGCAAAACAAAAGTAAGACCACCGCACAGCAAGCGGCCGGCCGCTGATCTTCAGACCTGGAGGAG
GAGATATGAGGGACAATTGGAGAAGTGAATTATATAAATATAAAGTAGTAAAAATTGAACCATTAGGAGT
AGCACCCACCAAGGCAAAGAGAAGAGTGGTGCAGAGAGAAAAAAGAGCAGTGGGAATAGGAGCTTTGTTC
CTTGGGTTCTTGGGAGCAGCAGGAAGCACTATGGGCGCAGCGTCAATGACGCTGACGGTACAGGCCAGAC
AATTATTGTCTGGTATAGTGCAGCAGCAGAACAATTTGCTGAGGGCTATTGAGGCGCAACAGCATCTGTT
GCAACTCACAGTCTGGGGCATCAAGCAGCTCCAGGCAAGAATCCTGGCTGTGGAAAGATACCTAAAGGAT
CAACAGCTCCTGGGGATTTGGGGTTGCTCTGGAAAACTCATTTGCACCACTGCTGTGCCTTGGAATGCTA
GTTGGAGTAATAAATCTCTGGAACAGATTTGGAATCACACGACCTGGATGGAGTGGGACAGAGAAATTAA
CAATTACACAAGCTTAATACACTCCTTAATTGAAGAATCGCAAAACCAGCAAGAAAAGAATGAACAAGAA
TTATTGGAATTAGATAAATGGGCAAGTTTGTGGAATTGGTTTAACATAACAAATTGGCTGTGGTATATAA
AATTATTCATAATGATAGTAGGAGGCTTGGTAGGTTTAAGAATAGTTTTTGCTGTACTTTCTATAGTGAA
TAGAGTTAGGCAGGGATATTCACCATTATCGTTTCAGACCCACCTCCCAACCCCGAGGGGACCCGACAGG
CCCGAAGGAATAGAAGAAGAAGGTGGAGAGAGAGACAGAGACAGATCCATTCGATTAGTGAACGGATCTC
GACGGTATCGCCAAATGGCAGTATTCATCCACAATTTTAAAAGAAAAGGGGGGATTGGGGGGTACAGTGC
AGGGGAAAGAATAGTAGACATAATAGCAACAGACATACAAACTAAAGAATTACAAAAACAAATTACAAAA
ATTCAAAATTTTCGGGTTTATTACAGGGACAGCAGAGATCCAGTTTGGATCGATAAGCTTGATATCGAAT
TGGGTAGGGGAGGCGCTTTTCCCAAGGCAGTCTGGAGCATGCGCTTTAGCAGCCCCGCTGGGCACTTGGC
GCTACACAAGTGGCCTCTGGCCTCGCACACATTCCACATCCACCGGTAGGCGCCAACCGGCTCCGTTCTT
TGGTGGCCCCTTCGCGCCACCTTCTACTCCTCCCCTAGTCAGGAAGTTCCCCCCCGCCCCGCAGCTCGCG
TCGTGCAGGACGTGACAAATGGAAGTAGCACGTCTCACTAGTCTCGTGCAGATGGACAGCACCGCTGAGC
AATGGAAGCGGGTAGGCCTTTGGGGCAGCGGCCAATAGCAGCTTTGCTCCTTCGCTTTCTGGGCTCAGAG
GCTGGGAAGGGGTGGGTCCGGGGGCGGGCTCAGGGGCGGGCTCAGGGGCGGGGCGGGCGCCCGAAGGTCC
TCCGGAGGCCCGGCATTCTGCACGCTTCAAAAGCGCACGTCTGCCGCGCTGTTCTCCTCTTCCTCATCTC
CGGGCCTTTCGAATTCTCACGCGTCAAGTGGAGCAAGGCAGGTGGACAGTGGATCCGCCGCCACCATGGC
GTTGCCCGTGACGGCACTGTTGCTCCCACTCGCGCTGCTGCTGCACGCTGCAAGGCCTGAACAAAAACTT
ATCAGCGAAGAGGATCTGGATATCCAGATGACCCAGTCCCCGAGCTCCCTGTCCGCCTCTGTGGGCGATA
GGGTCACCATCACCTGCCGTGCCAGTCAGTCCGTGTCCAGCGCTGTAGCCTGGTATCAACAGAAACCAGG
AAAAGCTCCGAAGCTTCTGATTTACTCGGCATCCGATCTCTACTCTGGAGTCCCTTCTCGCTTCTCTGGT
AGCCGTTCCGGGACGGATTTCACTCTGACCATCAGCAGTCTGCAGCCGGAAGACTTCGCAACTTATTACT
GTCAGCAATTCTACTATCTGATAACGTTCGGACAGGGTACCAAGGTGGAGATCAAAGGTACTACTGCCGC
TAGTGGTAGTAGTGGTGGCAGTAGCAGTGGTGCCGAGGTTCAGCTGGTGGAGTCTGGCGGTGGCCTGGTG
CAGCCAGGGGGCTCACTCCGTTTGTCCTGTGCAGCTTCTGGCTTCGATATTTCTTCTTATTCTATCCACT
GGGTGCGTCAGGCCCCGGGTAAGGGCCTGGAATGGGTTGCAGGCATAAGTTCTAGCGGGGGAGACACAGC
ATATGCCGATAGCGTCAAGGGCCGTTTCACTATAAGCGCAGACACATCCAAAAACACAGCCTACCTACAA
ATGAACAGCTTAAGAGCTGAGGACACTGCCGTCTATTATTGTGCTCGCTATTTCTACAGTCATAGTCGGT
ATGCCTACTCAGGTGCGCTCGACTACTGGGGTCAAGGAACCCTGGTCACCGTCTCCTCGATCCTGGACTA
CAGCTTCACAGGTGGCGCTGGGCGCGACATTCCCCCACCGCAGATTGAGGAGGCCTGTGAGCTGCCTGAG
TGCCAGGTGGATGCAGGCAATAAGGTCTGCAACCTGCAGTGTAATAATCACGCATGTGGCTGGGATGGTG
GCGACTGCTCCCTCAACTTCAATGACCCCTGGAAGAACTGCACGCAGTCTCTACAGTGCTGGAAGTATTT
TAGCGACGGCCACTGTGACAGCCAGTGCAACTCGGCCGGCTGCCTCTTTGATGGCTTCGACTGCCAGCTC
ACCGAGGGACAGTGCAACCCCCTGTATGACCAGTACTGCAAGGACCACTTCAGTGATGGCCACTGCGACC
AGGGCTGTAACAGTGCCGAATGTGAGTGGGATGGCCTAGACTGTGCTGAGCATGTACCCGAGCGGCTGGC
AGCCGGCACCCTGGTGCTGGTGGTGCTGCTTCCACCCGACCAGCTACGGAACAACTCCTTCCACTTTCTG
CGGGAGCTCAGCCACGTGCTGCACACCAACGTGGTCTTCAAGCGTGATGCGCAAGGCCAGCAGATGATCT
TCCCGTACTATGGCCACGAGGAAGAGCTGCGCAAGCACCCAATCAAGCGCTCTACAGTGGGTTGGGCCAC
CTCTTCACTGCTTCCTGGTACCAGTGGTGGGCGCCAGCGCAGGGAGCTGGACCCCATGGACATCCGTGGC
TCCATTGTCTACCTGGAGATCGACAACCGGCAATGTGTGCAGTCATCCTCGCAGTGCTTCCAGAGTGCCA
CCGATGTGGCTGCCTTCCTAGGTGCTCTTGCGTCACTTGGCAGCCTCAATATTCCTTACAAGATTGAGGC
CGTGAAGAGTGAGCCGGTGGAGCCTCCGCTGCCCTCGCAGCTGCACCTCATGTACGTGGCAGCGGCCGCC
TTCGTGCTCCTGTTCTTTGTGGGCTGTGGGGTGCTGCTGTCCCGCAAGCGCCGGCGGATGAAGCTGCTGA
GCAGCATCGAGCAGGCCTGTGACATCTGCCGGCTGAAGAAACTGAAGTGCAGCAAAGAAAAGCCCAAGTG
CGCCAAGTGCCTGAAGAACAACTGGGAGTGCCGGTACAGCCCCAAGACCAAGAGAAGCCCCCTGACCAGA
GCCCACCTGACCGAGGTGGAAAGCCGGCTGGAAAGACTGGAACAGCTGTTTCTGCTGATCTTCCCACGCG
AGGACCTGGACATGATCCTGAAGATGGACAGCCTGCAGGACATCAAGGCCCTGCTGACCGGCCTGTTCGT
GCAGGACAACGTGAACAAGGACGCCGTGACCGACAGACTGGCCAGCGTGGAAACCGACATGCCCCTGACC
CTGCGGCAGCACAGAATCAGCGCCACCAGCAGCAGCGAGGAAAGCAGCAACAAGGGCCAGCGGCAGCTGA
CAGTGTCTGCTGCTGCAGGCGGAAGCGGAGGCTCTGGCGGATCTGATGCCCTGGACGACTTCGACCTGGA
TATGCTGGGCAGCGACGCCCTGGATGATTTTGATCTGGACATGCTGGGATCTGACGCTCTGGACGATTTC
GATCTCGACATGTTGGGATCAGATGCACTGGATGACTTTGACCTGGACATGCTCGGATCATGAGATCCTT
GACTTGCGGCCGCAACTCCCACCTGCAACATGCGTGACTGACTGAGGCCGCGACTCTAGAGTCGACCTGC
AGGCATGCAAGCTTGATATCAAGCTTATCGATAATCAACCTCTGGATTACAAAATTTGTGAAAGATTGAC
TGGTATTCTTAACTATGTTGCTCCTTTTACGCTATGTGGATACGCTGCTTTAATGCCTTTGTATCATGCT
ATTGCTTCCCGTATGGCTTTCATTTTCTCCTCCTTGTATAAATCCTGGTTGCTGTCTCTTTATGAGGAGT
TGTGGCCCGTTGTCAGGCAACGTGGCGTGGTGTGCACTGTGTTTGCTGACGCAACCCCCACTGGTTGGGG
CATTGCCACCACCTGTCAGCTCCTTTCCGGGACTTTCGCTTTCCCCCTCCCTATTGCCACGGCGGAACTC
ATCGCCGCCTGCCTTGCCCGCTGCTGGACAGGGGCTCGGCTGTTGGGCACTGACAATTCCGTGGTGTTGT
CGGGGAAATCATCGTCCTTTCCTTGGCTGCTCGCCTGTGTTGCCACCTGGATTCTGCGCGGGACGTCCTT
CTGCTACGTCCCTTCGGCCCTCAATCCAGCGGACCTTCCTTCCCGCGGCCTGCTGCCGGCTCTGCGGCCT
CTTCCGCGTCTTCGCCTTCGCCCTCAGACGAGTCGGATCTCCCTTTGGGCCGCCTCCCCGCATC
